>Addgene plasmid #156367 | pNK083d | addgene full sequence | sequence record 317789 | Addgene NGS Result
AAGAAACCAATTGTCCATATTGCATCAGACATTGCCGTCACTGCGTCTTTTACTGGCTCTTCTCGCTAAC
CCAACCGGTAACCCCGCTTATTAAAAGCATTCTGTAACAAAGCGGGACCAAAGCCATGACAAAAACGCGT
AACAAAAGTGTCTATAATCACGGCAGAAAAGTCCACATTGATTATTTGCACGGCGTCACACTTTGCTATG
CCATAGCATTTTTATCCATAAGATTAGCGGATCCTACCTGACGCTTTTTATCGCAACTCTCTACTGTTTC
TCCATACCCGTTTTACCTGCAGGTGCAGTTTTTTTCGAGGAGCTCGACGGTGGCCAACACACCTTCCGCC
AAAAAACGCGCCAAACAGGCTGAGAAGCGTCGCAGCCACAACGCCAGCCTGCGCTCCATGGTGCGCACCT
ACATCAAGAACGTCGTGAAAGCCATCGACGCCAAGGACCTGGAAAAAGCCCAGGCCGCCTTCACCGCCGC
TGTACCGGTGATCGACCGCATGGCTGACAAAGGCATCATCCACAAGAACAAGGCTGCTCGTCATAAGAGC
CGTCTGAGCGGCCACATCAAGGCCCTCAGCACCGCTGCCGCCTAACGCACTCCACTACAGGAACGAAGTT
CACATGGTAACCATCCGTCTTGCTCGTGGCGGCTCCAAAAAGCGCCCCTTCTACCACCTGACCGTGACCA
ACAGCCGCAATGCGCGCGATGGTCGCTTCGTCGAGCGCATCGGTTTCTTCAACCCGGTTGCGACTGGTGG
CGAAGTGCGTCTGTCCGTCGACCAGGAGCGTGCTACCTACTGGCTCGGCCAGGGTGCACAGCCGTCTGAG
CGCGTTGCTCAGCTGCTCAAGGACGCTGCCAAGGCAAACGCCTAAGCCGTCATACTTAATTAACGGCACT
CCTCAGCCAAGTCAAAAGCCTCCGGTCGGAGGCTTTTGACTACATGCCCATGGCGTTTACGCCCCGCCCT
GCCACTCATCGCAGTACTGTTGTAATTCATTAAGCATTCTGCCGACATGGAAGCCATCACAAACGGCATG
ATGAACCTGAATCGCCAGCGGCATCAGCACCTTGTCGCCTTGCGTATAATATTTGCCCATAGTGAAAACG
GGGGCGAAGAAGTTGTCCATATTGGCCACGTTTAAATCAAAACTGGTGAAACTCACCCAGGGATTGGCTG
AGACGAAAAACATATTCTCAATAAACCCTTTAGGGAAATAGGCCAGGTTTTCACCGTAACACGCCACATC
TTGCGAATATATGTGTAGAAACTGCCGGAAATCGTCGTGGTATTCACTCCAGAGCGATGAAAACGTTTCA
GTTTGCTCATGGAAAACGGTGTAACAAGGGTGAACACTATCCCATATCACCAGCTCACCGTCTTTCATTG
CCATACGGAACTCCGGATGAGCATTCATCAGGCGGGCAAGAATGTGAATAAAGGCCGGATAAAACTTGTG
CTTATTTTTCTTTACGGTCTTTAAAAAGGCCGTAATATCCAGCTGAACGGTCTGGTTATAGGTACATTGA
GTAACTGACTGAAATGCCTCAAAATGTTCTTTACGATGCCATTGGGATATATCAACGGTGGTATATCCAG
TGATTTTTTTCTCCATTTTAGCTTCCTTAGCTCCTGAAAATCTCGATAACTCAAAAAATACGCCCGGTAG
TGATCTTATTTCATTATGGTGAAAGTTGGAACCTCTTACGTGCCAGGCCAAATAGGCCGTTCAGATCCTT
CCGTATTTAGCCAGTATGTTCTCTAGTGTGGTTCGTTGTTTTTGCGTGAGCCATGAGAACGAACCATTGA
GATCATGCTTACTTTGCATGTCACTCAAAAATTTTGCCTCAAAACTGGTGAGCTGAATTTTTGCAGTTAA
AGCATCGTGTAGTGTTTTTCTTAGTCCGTTACGTAGGTAGGAATCTGATGTAATGGTTGTTGGTATTTTG
TCACCATTCATTTTTATCTGGTTGTTCTCAAGTTCGGTTACGAGATCCATTTGTCTATCTAGTTCAACTT
GGAAAATCAACGTATCAGTCGGGCGGCCTCGCTTATCAACCACCAATTTCATATTGCTGTAAGTGTTTAA
ATCTTTACTTATTGGTTTCAAAACCCATTGGTTAAGCCTTTTAAACTCATGGTAGTTATTTTCAAGCATT
AACATGAACTTAAATTCATCAAGGCTAATCTCTATATTTGCCTTGTGAGTTTTCTTTTGTGTTAGTTCTT
TTAATAACCACTCATAAATCCTCATAGAGTATTTGTTTTCAAAAGACTTAACATGTTCCAGATTATATTT
TATGAATTTTTTTAACTGGAAAAGATAAGGCAATATCTCTTCACTAAAAACTAATTCTAATTTTTCGCTT
GAGAACTTGGCATAGTTTGTCCACTGGAAAATCTTAAAGCCTTTAACCAAAGGATTCCTGATTTCCACAG
TTCTCGTCATCAGCTCTCTGGTTGCTTTAGCTAATACACCATAAGCATTTTCCCTACTGATGTTCATCAT
CTGAGCGTATTGGTTATAAGTGAACGATACCGTCCGTTCTTTCCTTGTAGGGTTTTCAATCGTGGGGTTG
AGTAGTGCCACACAGCATAAAATTAGCTTGGTTTCATGCTCCGTTAAGTCATAGCGACTAATCGCTAGTT
CATTTGCTTTGAAAACAACTAATTCAGACATACATCTCAATTGGTCTAGGTGATTTTAATCACTATACCA
ATTGAGATGGGCTAGTCAATGATAATTACTAGTCCTTTTCCTTTGAGTTGTGGGTATCTGTAAATTCTGC
TAGACCTTTGCTGGAAAACTTGTAAATTCTGCTAGACCCTCTGTAAATTCCGCTAGACCTTTGTGTGTTT
TTTTTGTTTATATTCAAGTGGTTATAATTTATAGAATAAAGAAAGAATAAAAAAAGATAAAAAGAATAGA
TCCCAGCCCTGTGTATAACTCACTACTTTAGTCAGTTCCGCAGTATTACAAAAGGATGTCGCAAACGCTG
TTTGCTCCTCTACAAAACAGACCTTAAAACCCTAAAGGCTTAAGTAGCACCCTCGCAAGCTCGGGCAAAT
CGCTGAATATTCCTTTTGTCTCCGACCATCAGGCACCTGAGTCGCTGTCTTTTTCGTGACATTCAGTTCG
CTGCGCTCACGGCTCTGGCAGTGAATGGGGGTAAATGGCACTACAGGCGCCTTTTATGGATTCATGCAAG
GAAACTACCCATAATACAAGAAAAGCCCGTCACGGGCTTCTCAGGGCGTTTTATGGCGGGTCTGCTATGT
GGTGCTATCTGACTTTTTGCTGTTCAGCAGTTCCTGCCCTCTGATTTTCCAGTCTGACCACTTCGGATTA
TCCCGTGACAGGTCATTCAGACTGGCTAATGCACCCAGTAAGGCAGCGGTATCATCAACAGGCTTACCCG
TCTTACTGTCAAGAGGACATCCGGTCAAATAAAACGAAAGGCTCAGTCGAAAGACTGGGCCTTTCGTTTT
GCTGAGGAGACTTAGGGACCCTTTATGACAACTTGACGGCTACATCATTCACTTTTTCTTCACAACCGGC
ACGGAACTCGCTCGGGCTGGCCCCGGTGCATTTTTTAAATACCCGCGAGAAATAGAGTTGATCGTCAAAA
CCAACATTGCGACCGACGGTGGCGATAGGCATCCGGGTGGTGCTCAAAAGCAGCTTCGCCTGGCTGATAC
GTTGGTCCTCGCGCCAGCTTAAGACGCTAATCCCTAACTGCTGGCGGAAAAGATGTGACAGACGCGACGG
CGACAAGCAAACATGCTGTGCGACGCTGGCGATATCAAAATTGCTGTCTGCCAGGTGATCGCTGATGTAC
TGACAAGCCTCGCGTACCCGATTATCCATCGGTGGATGGAGCGACTCGTTAATCGCTTCCATGCGCCGCA
GTAACAATTGCTCAAGCAGATTTATCGCCAGCAGCTCCGAATAGCGCCCTTCCCCTTGCCCGGCGTTAAT
GATTTGCCCAAACAGGTCGCTGAAATGCGGCTGGTGCGCTTCATCCGGGCGAAAGAACCCCGTATTGGCA
AATATTGACGGCCAGTTAAGCCATTCATGCCAGTAGGCGCGCGGACGAAAGTAAACCCACTGGTGATACC
ATTCGCGAGCCTCCGGATGACGACCGTAGTGATGAATCTCTCCTGGCGGGAACAGCAAAATATCACCCGG
TCGGCAAACAAATTCTCGTCCCTGATTTTTCACCACCCCCTGACCGCGAATGGTGAGATTGAGAATATAA
CCTTTCATTCCCAGCGGTCGGTCGATAAAAAAATCGAGATAACCGTTGGCCTCAATCGGCGTTAAACCCG
CCACCAGATGGGCATTAAACGAGTATCCCGGCAGCAGGGGATCATTTTGCGCTTCAGCCATACTTTTCAT
ACTCCCACCATTCAGAG
Features (pLannotate 1.2.2; 10 found; start..end, strand, type, name):
    120..285     +  promoter       araBAD promoter: araBAD; promoter of the L-arabinose operon of E. coli; the araC regulatory gene is transcribed in the opposite direction (Guzman et al., 1995)
    333..602     +  CDS            rpsT: RS20_PSEAE - Experimental evidence at protein level: Swiss-Prot protein existence level 1. Binds directly to 16S ribosomal RNA. From Pseudomonas aeruginosa (strain ATCC 15692 / DSM 22644 / CIP 104116 / JCM 14847 / LMG 12228 / 1C / PRS 101 / PAO1).
    634..882     +  CDS            rpsP: RS16_PSEA7 - Protein inferred from homology: Swiss-Prot protein existence level 3. From Pseudomonas aeruginosa (strain PA7).
    920..951     -  terminator     tonB terminator: bidirectional E. coli tonB-P14 transcription terminator
    967..1626    -  CDS            CmR: chloramphenicol acetyltransferase; cat; confers resistance to chloramphenicol
   1627..1724    -  promoter       cat promoter: promoter of the E. coli cat gene encoding chloramphenicol acetyltransferase
   1741..2691    -  CDS            Rep101: RepA protein needed for replication with the pSC101 origin; rep101
   2739..2961    -  rep_origin     pSC101 ori: low-copy replication origin that requires the Rep101 protein
   3456..3500    +  terminator     rrnB T1 terminator: transcription terminator T1 from the E. coli rrnB gene
   3523..4401    -  CDS            araC: L-arabinose regulatory protein; araC
