[The description below was written by a language model from this plasmid's Addgene catalogue record and pLannotate feature annotations shown in this document.]
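Description:
pNK083d is a 4.4 kb bacterial expression plasmid built on a pSC101 backbone and classed as a synthetic biology vector, designed to supply heterologous ribosomal proteins in E. coli. It replicates from the pSC101 origin together with the plasmid-encoded Rep101 (RepA) initiator protein that this origin requires. Selection is by chloramphenicol, through a chloramphenicol acetyltransferase gene driven by its own cat promoter. The catalogue lists the plasmid as high copy, whereas the standard pSC101 origin is annotated as low copy. The record does not explain this difference, for example whether a copy-up Rep101 variant is present.

The payload is a two-gene cassette from Pseudomonas aeruginosa: rpsT, encoding small-subunit ribosomal protein S20, which binds 16S rRNA directly, followed closely by rpsP, encoding S16. Both lie in the same orientation downstream of the araBAD promoter and appear to be transcribed as a single operon-like unit, ending at a bidirectional tonB terminator that also separates the cassette from the convergently oriented resistance gene. The araC regulator is encoded divergently from the promoter, as in the native arabinose system, so expression is kept low without L-arabinose and switched on when it is added. An rrnB T1 terminator sits between the replication region and araC. No epitope tags or reporters are annotated.

The stated purpose is expression of heterologous ribosomal proteins, in the context of work on orthogonal translation and heterologous ribosome engineering in E. coli. Inducible supply of cognate P. aeruginosa S20 and S16 would plausibly support assembly or function of ribosomes carrying P. aeruginosa rRNA supplied from another construct, although the record does not spell out this arrangement.
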