Addgene plasmid #156367: pNK083d
Purpose: Expresses heterlogous ribosomal proteins
Depositing lab: Ahmed Badran. Depositing organization: Broad Institute. Publication: Orthogonal translation enables heterologous ribosome engineering in E. coli. Kolber NS, Fattal R, Bratulic S, Carver GD, Badran AH. Nat Commun. 2021 Jan 26;12(1):599. doi: 10.1038/s41467-020-20759-z. PubMed 33500394.
Backbone
  Vector backbone: pSC101
  Vector type: Synthetic Biology
Growth in bacteria
  Bacterial resistance: Chloramphenicol, 25 μg/mL
  Growth temperature: 37°C
  Growth strain: NEB Turbos
  Copy number: High Copy
Gene/Insert
  Gene/Insert name: S20, S16 ribosomal genes
  Species: P. aeruginosa
  Cloning method: Ligation Independent Cloning
Terms and licenses: Academic/Nonprofit Terms; Industry Terms: Not Available to Industry
How to cite: pNK083d was a gift from Ahmed Badran (Addgene plasmid # 156367 ; http://n2t.net/addgene:156367 ; RRID:Addgene_156367)
